>Addgene plasmid #184665 | pActin-miRFP670nano3 | addgene full sequence | sequence record 365042 | Addgene NGS Result
GACGGATCGGGAGATCTCCCGATCCCCTATGGTGCACTCTCAGTACAATCTGCTCTGATGCCGCATAGTT
AAGCCAGTATCTGCTCCCTGCTTGTGTGTTGGAGGTCGCTGAGTAGTGCGCGAGCAAAATTTAAGCTACA
ACAAGGCAAGGCTTGACCGACAATTGCATGAAGAATCTGCTTAGGGTTAGGCGTTTTGCGCTGCTTCGCG
ATGTACGGGCCAGATATACGCGTTGACATTGATTATTGACTAGTTATTAATAGTAATCAATTACGGGGTC
ATTAGTTCATAGCCCATATATGGAGTTCCGCGTTACATAACTTACGGTAAATGGCCCGCCTGGCTGACCG
CCCAACGACCCCCGCCCATTGACGTCAATAATGACGTATGTTCCCATAGTAACGCCAATAGGGACTTTCC
ATTGACGTCAATGGGTGGAGTATTTACGGTAAACTGCCCACTTGGCAGTACATCAAGTGTATCATATGCC
AAGTACGCCCCCTATTGACGTCAATGACGGTAAATGGCCCGCCTGGCATTATGCCCAGTACATGACCTTA
TGGGACTTTCCTACTTGGCAGTACATCTACGTATTAGTCATCGCTATTACCATGGTGATGCGGTTTTGGC
AGTACATCAATGGGCGTGGATAGCGGTTTGACTCACGGGGATTTCCAAGTCTCCACCCCATTGACGTCAA
TGGGAGTTTGTTTTGGCACCAAAATCAACGGGACTTTCCAAAATGTCGTAACAACTCCGCCCCATTGACG
CAAATGGGCGGTAGGCGTGTACGGTGGGAGGTCTATATAAGCAGAGCTCTCTGGCTAACTAGAGAACCCA
CTGCTTACTGGCTTATCGAAATTAATACGACTCACTATAGGGAGACCCAAGCTGGCTAGTTAAGCTTGGT
ACCATGGCAAACCTGGACAAGATGCTGAACACCACCGTGACCGAGGTGCGCAAGTTCCTGCAAGCGGACA
GAGTGTGCGTGTTCAAGTTCGAGGAAGATTACTCCGGCACCGTCTCGCACGAAGCCGTGGACGACAGATG
GATTAGCATCCTGAAGACCCAGGTGCAGGACAGATACTTCATGGAAACCAGAGGCGAGGAATACGTCCAC
GGCAGATACCAGGCCATCGCCGACATCTACACAGCCAATCTGGTCGAGTGCTACAGAGACCTGCTGATCG
AGTTTCAGGTGCGGGCCATTCTGGCTGTCCCCATCCTGCAAGGCAAGAAGCTGTGGGGCCTGCTGGTGGC
CCACCAACTGGCCGGCCCTCGGGAGTGGCAGACCTGGGAAATCGACTTCCTGAAACAGCAAGCCGTGGTG
ATGGGCATCGCCATCCAGCAGAGCGGAGGTGGTGGATCAGGAGGAGGTGGTTCTGGAGGTGGTGGATCAG
GAGGAAGATCTATGGATGATGATATCGCCGCGCTCGTCGTCGACAACGGCTCCGGCATGTGCAAGGCCGG
CTTCGCGGGCGACGATGCCCCCCGGGCCGTCTTCCCCTCCATCGTGGGGCGCCCCAGGCACCAGGGCGTG
ATGGTGGGCATGGGTCAGAAGGATTCCTATGTGGGCGACGAGGCCCAGAGCAAGAGAGGCATCCTCACCC
TGAAGTACCCCATCGAGCACGGCATCGTCACCAACTGGGACGACATGGAGAAAATCTGGCACCACACCTT
CTACAATGAGCTGCGTGTGGCTCCCGAGGAGCACCCCGTGCTGCTGACCGAGGCCCCCCTGAACCCCAAG
GCCAACCGCGAGAAGATGACCCAGATCATGTTTGAGACCTTCAACACCCCAGCCATGTACGTTGCTATCC
AGGCTGTGCTATCCCTGTACGCCTCTGGCCGTACCACTGGCATCGTGATGGACTCCGGTGACGGGGTCAC
CCACACTGTGCCCATCTACGAGGGGTATGCCCTCCCCCATGCCATCCTGCGTCTGGACCTGGCTGGCCGG
GACCTGACTGACTACCTCATGAAGATCCTCACCGAGCGCGGCTACAGCTTCACCACCACGGCCGAGCGGG
AAATCGTGCGTGACATTAAGGAGAAGCTGTGCTACGTCGCCCTGGACTTCGAGCAAGAGATGGCCACGGC
TGCTTCCAGCTCCTCCCTGGAGAAGAGCTACGAGCTGCCTGACGGCCAGGTCATCACCATTGGCAATGAG
CGGTTCCGCTGCCCTGAGGCACTCTTCCAGCCTTCCTTCCTGGGCATGGAGTCCTGTGGCATCCACGAAA
CTACCTTCAACTCCATCATGAAGTGTGACGTGGACATCCGCAAAGACCTGTACGCCAACACAGTGCTGTC
TGGCGGCACCACCATGTACCCTGGCATTGCCGACAGGATGCAGAAGGAGATCACTGCCCTGGCACCCAGC
ACAATGAAGATCAAGATCATTGCTCCTCCTGAGCGCAAGTACTCCGTGTGGATCGGCGGCTCCATCCTGG
CCTCGCTGTCCACCTTCCAGCAGATGTGGATCAGCAAGCAGGAGTATGACGAGTCCGGCCCCTCCATCGT
CCACCGCAAATGCTTCTAGTCTAGAGGGCCCTTCGAACAAAAACTCATCTCAGAAGAGGATCTGAATATG
CATACCGGTCATCATCACCATCACCATTGAGTTTAAACCCGCTGATCAGCCTCGACTGTGCCTTCTAGTT
GCCAGCCATCTGTTGTTTGCCCCTCCCCCGTGCCTTCCTTGACCCTGGAAGGTGCCACTCCCACTGTCCT
TTCCTAATAAAATGAGGAAATTGCATCGCATTGTCTGAGTAGGTGTCATTCTATTCTGGGGGGTGGGGTG
GGGCAGGACAGCAAGGGGGAGGATTGGGAAGACAATAGCAGGCATGCTGGGGATGCGGTGGGCTCTATGG
CTTCTGAGGCGGAAAGAACCAGCTGGGGCTCTAGGGGGTATCCCC
[124 nt withheld, positions 2916-3039]
C
[91 nt withheld, positions 3041-3131]
A
[49 nt withheld, positions 3133-3181]
CCTTTGACGTTGGAGTCCACGTTCTTT
[37 nt withheld, positions 3209-3245]
ACCCTATCTCGGTCTATTCTTTTGATTTATAAGGGATTTTGCCGATTTCGGCCTATTGGTTAAAAAATGA
GCTGATTTAACAAAAATTTAACGCGAATTAATTCTGTGGAATGTGTGTCAGTTAGGGTGTGGAAAGTCCC
CAGGCTCCCCAGCAGGCAGAAGTATGCAAAGCATGCATCTCAATTAGTCAGCAACCAGGTGTGGAAAGTC
CCCAGGCTCCCCAGCAGGCAGAAGTATGCAAAGCATGCATCTCAATTAGTCAGCAACCATAGTCCCGCCC
CTAACTCCGCCCATCCCGCCCCTAACTCCGCCCAGTTCCGCCCATTCTCCGCCCCATGGCTGACTAATTT
TTTTTATTTATGCAGAGGCCGAGGCCGCCTCTGCCTCTGAGCTATTCCAGAAGTAGTGAGGAGGCTTTTT
TGGAGGCCTAGGCTTTTGCAAAAAGCTCCCGGGAGCTTGTATATCCATTTTCGGATCTGATCAGCACGTG
TTGACAATTAATCATCGGCATAGTATATCGGCATAGTATAATACGACAAGGTGAGGAACTAAACCATGGC
CAAGTTGACCAGTGCCGTTCCGGTGCTCACCGCGCGCGACGTCGCCGGAGCGGTCGAGTTCTGGACCGAC
CGGCTCGGGTTCTCCCGGGACTTCGTGGAGGACGACTTCGCCGGTGTGGTCCGGGACGACGTGACCCTGT
TCATCAGCGCGGTCCAGGACCAGGTGGTGCCGGACAACACCCTGGCCTGGGTGTGGGTGCGCGGCCTGGA
CGAGCTGTACGCCGAGTGGTCGGAGGTCGTGTCCACGAACTTCCGGGACGCCTCCGGGCCGGCCATGACC
GAGATCGGCGAGCAGCCGTGGGGGCGGGAGTTCGCCCTGCGCGACCCGGCCGGCAACTGCGTGCACTTCG
TGGCCGAGGAGCAGGACTGACACGTGCTACGAGATTTCGATTCCACCGCCGCCTTCTATGAAAGGTTGGG
CTTCGGAATCGTTTTCCGGGACGCCGGCTGGATGATCCTCCAGCGCGGGGATCTCATGCTGGAGTTCTTC
GCCCACCCCAACTTGTTTATTGCAGCTTATAATGGTTACAAATAAAGCAATAGCATCACAAATTTCACAA
ATAAAGCATTTTTTTCACTGCATTCTAGTTGTGGTTTGTCCAAACTCATCAATGTATCTTATCATGTCTG
TATACCGTCGACCTCTAGCTAGAGCTTGGCGTAATCATGGTCATAGCTGTTTCCTGTGTGAAATTGTTAT
CCGCTCACAATTCCACACAACATACGAGCCGGAAGCATAAAGTGTAAAGCCTGGGGTGCCTAATGAGTGA
GCTAACTCACATTAATTGCGTTGCGCTCACTGCCCGCTTTCCAGTCGGGAAACCTGTCGTGCCAGCTGCA
TTAATGAATCGGCCAACGCGCGGGGAGAGGCGGTTTGCGTATTGGGCGCTCTTCCGCTTCCTCGCTCACT
GACTCGCTGCGCTCGGTCGTTCGGCTGCGGCGAGCGGTATCAGCTCACTCAAAGGCGGTAATACGGTTAT
CCACAGAATCAGGGGATAACGCAGGAAAGAACATGTGAGCAAAAGGCCAGCAAAAGGCCAGGAACCGTAA
AAAGGCCGCGTTGCTGGCGTTTTTCCATAGGCTCCGCCCCCCTGACGAGCATCACAAAAATCGACGCTCA
AGTCAGAGGTGGCGAAACCCGACAGGACTATAAAGATACCAGGCGTTTCCCCCTGGAAGCTCCCTCGTGC
GCTCTCCTGTTCCGACCCTGCCGCTTACCGGATACCTGTCCGCCTTTCTCCCTTCGGGAAGCGTGGCGCT
TTCTCATAGCTCACGCTGTAGGTATCTCAGTTCGGTGTAGGTCGTTCGCTCCAAGCTGGGCTGTGTGCAC
GAACCCCCCGTTCAGCCCGACCGCTGCGCCTTATCCGGTAACTATCGTCTTGAGTCCAACCCGGTAAGAC
ACGACTTATCGCCACTGGCAGCAGCCACTGGTAACAGGATTAGCAGAGCGAGGTATGTAGGCGGTGCTAC
AGAGTTCTTGAAGTGGTGGCCTAACTACGGCTACACTAGAAGAACAGTATTTGGTATCTGCGCTCTGCTG
AAGCCAGTTACCTTCGGAAAAAGAGTTGGTAGCTCTTGATCCGGCAAACAAACCACCGCTGGTAGCGGTG
GTTTTTTTGTTTGCAAGCAGCAGATTACGCGCAGAAAAAAAGGATCTCAAGAAGATCCTTTGATCTTTTC
TACGGGGTCTGACGCTCAGTGGAACGAAAACTCACGTTAAGGGATTTTGGTCATGAGATTATCAAAAAGG
ATCTTCACCTAGATCCTTTTAAATTAAAAATGAAGTTTTAAATCAATCTAAAGTATATATGAGTAAACTT
GGTCTGACAGTTACCAATGCTTAATCAGTGAGGCACCTATCTCAGCGATCTGTCTATTTCGTTCATCCAT
AGTTGCCTGACTCCCCGTCGTGTAGATAACTACGATACGGGAGGGCTTACCATCTGGCCCCAGTGCTGCA
ATGATACCGCGAGACCCACGCTCACCGGCTCCAGATTTATCAGCAATAAACCAGCCAGCCGGAAGGGCCG
AGCGCAGAAGTGGTCCTGCAACTTTATCCGCCTCCATCCAGTCTATTAATTGTTGCCGGGAAGCTAGAGT
AAGTAGTTCGCCAGTTAATAGTTTGCGCAACGTTGTTGCCATTGCTACAGGCATCGTGGTGTCACGCTCG
TCGTTTGGTATGGCTTCATTCAGCTCCGGTTCCCAACGATCAAGGCGAGTTACATGATCCCCCATGTTGT
GCAAAAAAGCGGTTAGCTCCTTCGGTCCTCCGATCGTTGTCAGAAGTAAGTTGGCCGCAGTGTTATCACT
CATGGTTATGGCAGCACTGCATAATTCTCTTACTGTCATGCCATCCGTAAGATGCTTTTCTGTGACTGGT
GAGTACTCAACCAAGTCATTCTGAGAATAGTGTATGCGGCGACCGAGTTGCTCTTGCCCGGCGTCAATAC
GGGATAATACCGCGCCACATAGCAGAACTTTAAAAGTGCTCATCATTGGAAAACGTTCTTCGGGGCGAAA
ACTCTCAAGGATCTTACCGCTGTTGAGATCCAGTTCGATGTAACCCACTCGTGCACCCAACTGATCTTCA
GCATCTTTTACTTTCACCAGCGTTTCTGGGTGAGCAAAAACAGGAAGGCAAAATGCCGCAAAAAAGGGAA
TAAGGGCGACACGGAAATGTTGAATACTCATACTCTTCCTTTTTCAATATTATTGAAGCATTTATCAGGG
TTATTGTCTCATGAGCGGATACATATTTGAATGTATTTAGAAAAATAAACAAATAGGGGTTCCGCGCACA
TTTCCCCGAAAAGTGCCACCTGACGTC
Features (pLannotate 1.2.2; 22 found; start..end, strand, type, name):
     28..80      -  misc_feature   bom (fragment): basis of mobility region from pBR322
    235..614     +  enhancer       CMV enhancer: human cytomegalovirus immediate early enhancer
    615..818     +  promoter       CMV promoter: human cytomegalovirus (CMV) immediate early promoter
    814..847     +  LTR            5' LTR (truncated) (fragment): truncated 5' long terminal repeat (LTR) from HIV-1
    863..881     +  promoter       T7 promoter: promoter for bacteriophage T7 RNA polymerase
    914..1354    +  CDS            miRFP670nano: miRFP670nano is a basic (constitutively fluorescent) near ir fluorescent protein published in 2019, derived from Nostoc punctiforme. It has very low acid sensitivity. It requires the cofactor biliverdin for fluorescence.
   1412..2536    +  CDS            ACTB: ACTB_BOVIN - Experimental evidence at protein level: Swiss-Prot protein existence level 1. Actin is a highly conserved protein that polymerizes to produce filaments that form cross-linked networks in the cytoplasm of cells. Actin exists in both monomeric (G-actin) and polymeric (F-actin) forms, both forms playing key functions, such as cell motility and contraction. In addition to their role in the cytoplasmic cytoskeleton, G- and F-actin also localize in the nucleus, and regulate gene transcription and motility and repair of damaged DNA. From Bos taurus (Bovine).
   2646..2870    +  polyA_signal   bGH poly(A) signal: bovine growth hormone polyadenylation signal
   2874..2895    +  promoter       SV40 promoter (fragment): SV40 enhancer and early promoter
   2916..3344    +  rep_origin     f1 ori (sequence partly withheld): f1 bacteriophage origin of replication; arrow indicates direction of (+) strand synthesis
   3358..3687    +  promoter       SV40 promoter: SV40 enhancer and early promoter
   3735..3782    +  promoter       EM7 promoter: synthetic bacterial promoter&nbsp
   3801..4175    +  CDS            BleoR: antibiotic-binding protein; Sh ble from Streptoalloteichus hindustanus; confers resistance to bleomycin, phleomycin, and Zeocin™
   4185..4310    +  CDS            ble (fragment): BLE_KLEPN - Experimental evidence at protein level: Swiss-Prot protein existence level 1. Binding protein with a strong affinity to the bleomycin family of antibiotics. Binds to CL990; an antimitotic-antibiotic compound. From Klebsiella pneumoniae.
   4305..4426    +  polyA_signal   SV40 poly(A) signal: SV40 polyadenylation signal
   4499..4515    -  protein_bind   lac operator: The lac repressor binds to the lac operator to inhibit transcription in E. coli. This inhibition can be relieved by adding lactose or isopropyl-β-D-thiogalactopyranoside (IPTG). lac repressor encoded by lacI
   4523..4553    -  promoter       lac promoter: promoter for the E. coli lac operon
   4568..4589    -  protein_bind   CAP binding site: CAP binding activates transcription in the presence of cAMP. E. coli catabolite activator protein
   4602..4694    -  CDS            lacI (fragment): lac repressor; lacI; The lac repressor binds to the lac operator to inhibit transcription in E. coli. This inhibition can be relieved by adding lactose or isopropyl-β-D-thiogalactopyranoside (IPTG).
   4877..5465    -  rep_origin     ori: high-copy-number ColE1/pMB1/pBR322/pUC origin of replication
   5636..6496    -  CDS            AmpR: β-lactamase; bla; confers resistance to ampicillin, carbenicillin, and related antibiotics
   6497..6601    -  promoter       AmpR promoter: bla
