[The description below was written by a language model from this plasmid's Addgene catalogue record and pLannotate feature annotations shown in this document.]
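Description:
pActin-miRFP670nano3 is a mammalian expression plasmid built on the pcDNA3.1 backbone that produces human beta-actin fused at its N-terminus to the near-infrared fluorescent protein miRFP670nano3. The sequenced plasmid is about 6.6 kb. It is maintained in E. coli at high copy through a ColE1/pUC-type origin and selected with ampicillin via the bla gene and its native promoter. An f1 origin is also present, allowing single-stranded DNA production. The feature table additionally shows an SV40 early promoter and bacterial EM7 promoter driving the Sh ble gene, followed by an SV40 polyadenylation signal. This indicates a Zeocin/bleomycin-selectable version of the backbone that could be used to select stable mammalian transfectants, although the catalogue entry lists only ampicillin resistance.

The roughly 1.6 kb fusion insert was cloned between NotI and XbaI sites. It sits downstream of the human cytomegalovirus immediate early enhancer and promoter and upstream of the bovine growth hormone polyadenylation signal, giving strong constitutive expression in transfected mammalian cells. A T7 promoter lies just upstream of the coding region. The automated annotation labels the fluorescent protein as miRFP670nano, the parental single-domain protein derived from a Nostoc punctiforme cyanobacteriochrome, which needs the biliverdin cofactor to fluoresce. It matches the actin segment to bovine ACTB, reflecting the high conservation of beta-actin, whereas the record states the sequence is human. A short linker region separates the two coding segments. The construct serves to label actin filaments and the cytoskeleton for near-infrared live-cell imaging, and to demonstrate how miRFP670nano3 performs as a fusion tag.
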