Addgene plasmid #184665: pActin-miRFP670nano3
Purpose: Human beta-actin labelled with near-infrared fluorescent protein miRFP670nano3
Depositing lab: Vladislav Verkhusha. Depositing organization: University of Helsinki. Publication: Single-domain near-infrared protein provides a scaffold for antigen-dependent fluorescent nanobodies. Oliinyk OS, Baloban M, Clark CL, Carey E, Pletnev S, Nimmerjahn A, Verkhusha VV. Nat Methods. 2022 May 23. pii: 10.1038/s41592-022-01467-6. doi: 10.1038/s41592-022-01467-6. PubMed 35606446.
Backbone
  Vector backbone: pcDNA3.1
  Backbone manufacturer: Invitrogen
  Vector type: Mammalian Expression
Growth in bacteria
  Bacterial resistance: Ampicillin, 100 μg/mL
  Growth temperature: 37°C
  Growth strain: DH5alpha
  Copy number: High Copy
Gene/Insert
  Gene/Insert name: miRFP670nano3-human beta-actin
  Species: H. sapiens (human), Synthetic
  Insert size (bp): 1623
  Promoter: CMV
  Tag / fusion protein: miRFP670nano3 (N terminal on insert)
  Cloning method: Restriction Enzyme; 5′ cloning site NotI (not destroyed); 3′ cloning site XbaI (not destroyed)
  Sequencing primers: 5′ CMV Forward; 3′ BGH Reverse
Terms and licenses: Academic/Nonprofit Terms; Industry Terms: Not Available to Industry
How to cite: pActin-miRFP670nano3 was a gift from Vladislav Verkhusha (Addgene plasmid # 184665 ; http://n2t.net/addgene:184665 ; RRID:Addgene_184665)
